Addgene plasmid #141959: TFORF2184
Purpose: Lentiviral vector for overexpressing transcription factor ORFs with unique 24-bp barcodes. Barcodes facilitate identification of transcription factors in pooled screens.
Depositing lab: Feng Zhang. Depositing organization: Broad Institute. Publication: A transcription factor atlas of directed differentiation. Joung J, Ma S, Tay T, Geiger-Schuller KR, Kirchgatterer PC, Verdine VK, Guo B, Arias-Garcia MA, Allen WE, Singh A, Kuksenko O, Abudayyeh OO, Gootenberg JS, Fu Z, Macrae RK, Buenrostro JD, Regev A, Zhang F. Cell. 2023 Jan 5;186(1):209-229.e26. doi: 10.1016/j.cell.2022.11.026. PubMed 36608654.
Backbone
  Vector backbone: pLX_TRC317
  Backbone manufacturer: Broad Institute Genetic Perturbation Platform
  Backbone size w/o insert (bp): 8264
  Vector type: Mammalian Expression, Lentiviral
  Selectable markers: Puromycin
Growth in bacteria
  Bacterial resistance: Ampicillin, 100 μg/mL
  Growth temperature: 37°C
  Growth strain: NEB Stable
  Copy number: High Copy
Gene/Insert
  Gene/Insert name: ZNF415
  Species: H. sapiens (human)
  Insert size (bp): 1769
  Entrez Gene: ZNF415 (a.k.a. Pact, ZfLp)
  Promoter: EF1a
  Cloning method: Unknown
  Sequencing primers: 5′ GGGTGGAGACTGAAGTTAGGCCAG; 3′ CACATAGCGTAAAAGGAGCAACATAG
Terms and licenses: Academic/Nonprofit Terms; Industry Terms: Not Available to Industry
Depositor comments: NM_001136038,XM_017026966,XM_017026965,XM_017026967,ENST00000500065 . The transcription factor ORF portion of this plasmid was synthesized by Genewiz. Please test multiple small colonies in case of plasmid recombination. To make this collection available in a timely manner, a portion of this collection was not fully sequenced by Addgene. If an Addgene verified full plasmid sequence is not available, please contact us prior to placing an order to request the full sequence.
How to cite: TFORF2184 was a gift from Feng Zhang (Addgene plasmid # 141959 ; http://n2t.net/addgene:141959 ; RRID:Addgene_141959)
