[The description below was written by a language model from this plasmid's Addgene catalogue record and pLannotate feature annotations shown in this document.]
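Description:
TFORF2184 is a third-generation-style, self-inactivating lentiviral expression plasmid built on the pLX_TRC317 backbone from the Broad Institute Genetic Perturbation Platform. It carries the human zinc-finger transcription factor ZNF415 as its open reading frame. In bacteria it is maintained through a high-copy ColE1/pUC-type origin and selected with ampicillin via β-lactamase. An f1 origin and remnants of a lac/lacZα cloning region flanked by T7 and T3 promoters are also annotated in the backbone. The depositor notes that recombination can occur during propagation, as is common for plasmids carrying LTR repeats.

The viral portion begins with an RSV promoter fused to a truncated HIV-1 5' LTR, which drives Tat-independent production of genomic RNA in packaging cells. This is followed by the Ψ packaging signal with a gag fragment, the RRE for Rev-dependent nuclear export, and a cPPT/CTS element. Within the transfer cassette, an SV40 early promoter drives puromycin N-acetyltransferase for selection of transduced mammalian cells. A separate EF-1α promoter drives the synthesized ZNF415 ORF. The automated annotation recognises only part of the ORF as ZNF415. It labels a short N-terminal stretch as ZNF720, probably because of a conserved domain shared among zinc-finger proteins. A WPRE downstream enhances transcript expression, and the ΔU3 3' LTR plus an SV40 poly(A) signal close the unit.

According to the record, each plasmid in this collection carries a unique 24-bp barcode, although it is not annotated in the feature table. The barcode allows the overexpressed factor to be identified in pooled screens, such as those for directed differentiation. The available sequence is described as a partial NGS result.
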