Features (pLannotate 1.2.2; 32 found; start..end, strand, type, name):
      5..231     +  promoter       RSV promoter: Rous sarcoma virus enhancer/promoter
    232..412     +  LTR            5' LTR (truncated): truncated 5' long terminal repeat (LTR) from HIV-1
    459..584     +  misc_feature   HIV-1 Ψ: packaging signal of human immunodeficiency virus type 1
    568..931     +  CDS            HIV-1 gag (fragment): gag protein from human immunodeficiency virus 1; gag
   1077..1310    +  misc_feature   RRE: The Rev response element (RRE) of HIV-1 allows for Rev-dependent mRNA export from the nucleus to the cytoplasm.
   1687..1713    +  CDS            Rev (fragment): human immunodeficiency virus 1 (HIV-1) Rev protein; rev; enhances nuclear export of unspliced and incompletely spliced viral mRNAs
   1720..1743    +  promoter       SV40 promoter (fragment): SV40 early promoter
   1744..1815    +  promoter       SV40 promoter (fragment): SV40 enhancer and early promoter
   1839..1974    +  rep_origin     SV40 ori: SV40 origin of replication
   2020..2616    +  CDS            PuroR (fragment): puromycin N-acetyltransferase; pac from Streptomyces; confers resistance to puromycin
   2665..2782    +  misc_feature   cPPT/CTS: central polypurine tract and central termination sequence of HIV-1
   2847..2913    +  CDS            small t antigen (fragment): SV40 (simian virus 40) small t antigen
   2920..4098    +  promoter       EF-1α promoter: strong constitutive promoter for human elongation factor EF-1α
   4130..4258    +  CDS            ZNF720 (fragment): ZN720_HUMAN - Experimental evidence at protein level: Swiss-Prot protein existence level 1. From Homo sapiens (Human).
   4250..4834    +  CDS            ZNF415 (fragment): ZN415_HUMAN - Experimental evidence at protein level: Swiss-Prot protein existence level 1. Involved in transcriptional regulation. Transcriptional activity differed among the various isoforms. All isoforms except isoform 3 seem to suppresses the transcriptional activities of AP-1 and p53/TP53. From Homo sapiens (Human).
   5795..5848    +  promoter       U6 promoter (fragment): RNA polymerase III promoter for human U6 snRNA
   5890..6478    +  misc_feature   WPRE: woodchuck hepatitis virus posttranscriptional regulatory element
   6529..6548    +  misc_feature   cPPT/CTS (fragment): central polypurine tract and central termination sequence of HIV-1
   6550..6783    +  LTR            3' LTR (ΔU3): self-inactivating 3' long terminal repeat (LTR) from HIV-1
   6861..6982    +  polyA_signal   SV40 poly(A) signal: SV40 polyadenylation signal
   7022..7157    +  rep_origin     SV40 ori: SV40 origin of replication
   7178..7196    -  promoter       T7 promoter: promoter for bacteriophage T7 RNA polymerase
   7204..7359    +  CDS            lacZα (fragment): LacZα fragment of β-galactosidase; lacZ fragment
   7364..7792    +  rep_origin     f1 ori (sequence partly withheld): f1 bacteriophage origin of replication; arrow indicates direction of (+) strand synthesis
   7845..7949    +  promoter       AmpR promoter: bla
   7950..8810    +  CDS            AmpR: β-lactamase; bla; confers resistance to ampicillin, carbenicillin, and related antibiotics
   8981..9569    +  rep_origin     ori: high-copy-number ColE1/pMB1/pBR322/pUC origin of replication
   9752..9844    +  CDS            lacI (fragment): lac repressor; lacI; The lac repressor binds to the lac operator to inhibit transcription in E. coli. This inhibition can be relieved by adding lactose or isopropyl-β-D-thiogalactopyranoside (IPTG).
   9857..9878    +  protein_bind   CAP binding site: CAP binding activates transcription in the presence of cAMP. E. coli catabolite activator protein
   9893..9923    +  promoter       lac promoter: promoter for the E. coli lac operon
   9931..9947    +  protein_bind   lac operator: The lac repressor binds to the lac operator to inhibit transcription in E. coli. This inhibition can be relieved by adding lactose or isopropyl-β-D-thiogalactopyranoside (IPTG). lac repressor encoded by lacI
   9992..10010   +  promoter       T3 promoter: promoter for bacteriophage T3 RNA polymerase
>Addgene plasmid #141959 | TFORF2184 | addgene full sequence | sequence record 397545 | Addgene Partial NGS Result
TTAATGTAGTCTTATGCAATACTCTTGTAGTCTTGCAACATGGTAACGATGAGTTAGCAACATGCCTTAC
AAGGAGAGAAAAAGCACCGTGCATGCCGATTGGTGGAAGTAAGGTGGTACGATCGTGCCTTATTAGGAAG
GCAACAGACGGGTCTGACATGGATTGGACGAACCACTGAATTGCCGCATTGCAGAGATATTGTATTTAAG
TGCCTAGCTCGATACATAAACGGGTCTCTCTGGTTAGACCAGATCTGAGCCTGGGAGCTCTCTGGCTAAC
TAGGGAACCCACTGCTTAAGCCTCAATAAAGCTTGCCTTGAGTGCTTCAAGTAGTGTGTGCCCGTCTGTT
GTGTGACTCTGGTAACTAGAGATCCCTCAGACCCTTTTAGTCAGTGTGGAAAATCTCTAGCAGTGGCGCC
CGAACAGGGACTTGAAAGCGAAAGGGAAACCAGAGGAGCTCTCTCGACGCAGGACTCGGCTTGCTGAAGC
GCGCACGGCAAGAGGCGAGGGGCGGCGACTGGTGAGTACGCCAAAAATTTTGACTAGCGGAGGCTAGAAG
GAGAGAGATGGGTGCGAGAGCGTCAGTATTAAGCGGGGGAGAATTAGATCGCGATGGGAAAAAATTCGGT
TAAGGCCAGGGGGAAAGAAAAAATATAAATTAAAACATATAGTATGGGCAAGCAGGGAGCTAGAACGATT
CGCAGTTAATCCTGGCCTGTTAGAAACATCAGAAGGCTGTAGACAAATACTGGGACAGCTACAACCATCC
CTTCAGACAGGATCAGAAGAACTTAGATCATTATATAATACAGTAGCAACCCTCTATTGTGTGCATCAAA
GGATAGAGATAAAAGACACCAAGGAAGCTTTAGACAAGATAGAGGAAGAGCAAAACAAAAGTAAGACCAC
CGCACAGCAAGCGGCCGCTGATCTTCAGACCTGGAGGAGGAGATATGAGGGACAATTGGAGAAGTGAATT
ATATAAATATAAAGTAGTAAAAATTGAACCATTAGGAGTAGCACCCACCAAGGCAAAGAGAAGAGTGGTG
CAGAGAGAAAAAAGAGCAGTGGGAATAGGAGCTTTGTTCCTTGGGTTCTTGGGAGCAGCAGGAAGCACTA
TGGGCGCAGCGTCAATGACGCTGACGGTACAGGCCAGACAATTATTGTCTGGTATAGTGCAGCAGCAGAA
CAATTTGCTGAGGGCTATTGAGGCGCAACAGCATCTGTTGCAACTCACAGTCTGGGGCATCAAGCAGCTC
CAGGCAAGAATCCTGGCTGTGGAAAGATACCTAAAGGATCAACAGCTCCTGGGGATTTGGGGTTGCTCTG
GAAAACTCATTTGCACCACTGCTGTGCCTTGGAATGCTAGTTGGAGTAATAAATCTCTGGAACAGATTTG
GAATCACACGACCTGGATGGAGTGGGACAGAGAAATTAACAATTACACAAGCTTAATACACTCCTTAATT
GAAGAATCGCAAAACCAGCAAGAAAAGAATGAACAAGAATTATTGGAATTAGATAAATGGGCAAGTTTGT
GGAATTGGTTTAACATAACAAATTGGCTGTGGTATATAAAATTATTCATAATGATAGTAGGAGGCTTGGT
AGGTTTAAGAATAGTTTTTGCTGTACTTTCTATAGTGAATAGAGTTAGGCAGGGATATTCACCATTATCG
TTTCAGACCCACCTCCCAACCCCGAGGGGACCCATGCATTGCATCTCAATTAGTCAGCAACCAGGTGTGG
AAAGTCCCCAGGCTCCCCAGCAGGCAGAAGTATGCAAAGCATGCGTCTCAATTAGTCAGCAACCATAGTC
CCGCCCCTAACTCCGCCCATCCCGCCCCTAACTCCGCCCAGTTCCGCCCATTCTCCGCCCCATGGCTGAC
TAATTTTTTTTATTTATGCAGAGGCCGAGGCCGCCTCGGCCTCTGAGCTATTCCAGAAGTAGTGAGGAGG
CTTTTTTGGAGGCCTAGGCTTTTGCAAAAAGCTTTCTAGAGGTACCACCGGAGCTTACCATGACCGAGTA
CAAGCCCACGGTGCGCCTCGCCACCCGCGACGACGTCCCCAGGGCCGTACGCACCCTCGCCGCCGCGTTC
GCCGACTACCCCGCCACGCGCCACACCGTCGATCCGGACCGCCACATCGAGCGGGTCACCGAGCTGCAAG
AACTCTTCCTCACGCGCGTCGGGCTCGACATCGGCAAGGTGTGGGTCGCGGACGACGGCGCCGCCGTGGC
GGTCTGGACCACGCCGGAGAGCGTCGAAGCGGGGGCGGTGTTCGCCGAGATCGGCCCGCGCATGGCCGAG
TTGAGCGGTTCCCGGCTGGCCGCGCAGCAACAGATGGAAGGCCTCCTGGCGCCGCACCGGCCCAAGGAGC
CCGCGTGGTTCCTGGCCACCGTCGGCGTCTCGCCCGACCACCAGGGCAAGGGTCTGGGCAGCGCCGTCGT
GCTCCCCGGAGTGGAGGCGGCCGAGCGCGCCGGGGTGCCCGCCTTCCTGGAGACCTCCGCGCCCCGCAAC
CTCCCCTTCTACGAGCGGCTCGGCTTCACCGTCACCGCCGACGTCGAGGTGCCCGAAGGACCGCGCACCT
GGTGCATGACCCGCAAGCCCGGTGCCAGTTAACGAATTCTAGATCTTGAGACAAATGGCAGTATTCATCC
ACAATTTTAAAAGAAAAGGGGGGATTGGGGGGTACAGTGCAGGGGAAAGAATAGTAGACATAATAGCAAC
AGACATACAAACTAAAGAATTACAAAAACAAATTACAAAAATTCAAAATTTTCGGGTTTATTACAGGGAC
AGCAGAGATCCACTTTGGCGCCGGCTCGAGGCCTGCAGGTGCAAAGATGGATAAAGTTTTAAACAGAGAG
GAATCTTTGCAGCTAATGGACCTTCTAGGTCTTGAAAGGAGTGGGAATTGGCTCCGGTGCCCGTCAGTGG
GCAGAGCGCACATCGCCCACAGTCCCCGAGAAGTTGGGGGGAGGGGTCGGCAATTGAACCGGTGCCTAGA
GAAGGTGGCGCGGGGTAAACTGGGAAAGTGATGTCGTGTACTGGCTCCGCCTTTTTCCCGAGGGTGGGGG
AGAACCGTATATAAGTGCAGTAGTCGCCGTGAACGTTCTTTTTCGCAACGGGTTTGCCGCCAGAACACAG
GTAAGTGCCGTGTGTGGTTCCCGCGGGCCTGGCCTCTTTACGGGTTATGGCCCTTGCGTGCCTTGAATTA
CTTCCACCTGGCTGCAGTACGTGATTCTTGATCCCGAGCTTCGGGTTGGAAGTGGGTGGGAGAGTTCGAG
GCCTTGCGCTTAAGGAGCCCCTTCGCCTCGTGCTTGAGTTGAGGCCTGGCCTGGGCGCTGGGGCCGCCGC
GTGCGAATCTGGTGGCACCTTCGCGCCTGTCTCGCTGCTTTCGATAAGTCTCTAGCCATTTAAAATTTTT
GATGACCTGCTGCGACGCTTTTTTTCTGGCAAGATAGTCTTGTAAATGCGGGCCAAGATCTGCACACTGG
TATTTCGGTTTTTGGGGCCGCGGGCGGCGACGGGGCCCGTGCGTCCCAGCGCACATGTTCGGCGAGGCGG
GGCCTGCGAGCGCGGCCACCGAGAATCGGACGGGGGTAGTCTCAAGCTGGCCGGCCTGCTCTGGTGCCTG
GCCTCGCGCCGCCGTGTATCGCCCCGCCCTGGGCGGCAAGGCTGGCCCGGTCGGCACCAGTTGCGTGAGC
GGAAAGATGGCCGCTTCCCGGCCCTGCTGCAGGGAGCTCAAAATGGAGGACGCGGCGCTCGGGAGAGCGG
GCGGGTGAGTCACCCACACAAAGGAAAAGGGCCTTTCCGTCCTCAGCCGTCGCTTCATGTGACTCCACGG
AGTACCGGGCGCCGTCCAGGCACCTCGATTAGTTCTCGAGCTTTTGGAGTACGTCGTCTTTAGGTTGGGG
GGAGGGGTTTTATGCGATGGAGTTTCCCCACACTGAGTGGGTGGAGACTGAAGTTAGGCCAGCTTGGCAC
TTGATGTAATTCTCCTTGGAATTTGCCCTTTTTGAGTTTGGATCTTGGTTCATTCTCAAGCCTCAGACAG
TGGTTCAAAGTTTTTTTCTTCCATTTCAGGTGTCGTGAGGCTAGCACCGCCACCATGGATGGAGACGGGT
TGACATTCAGGGACGTGGCCATCGAATTCTCTCAAGATGAGTGGAAATGCCTGAACTCTACACAGAGGAC
TTTATACAGGGATGTGATGTTGGAGAACTACAGGAACCTGGTCTCCCTGGATCTGTCTCGTAACTGTGTA
ATCAAGGAACTAGCACCACAACAGGAAGGTAACCCAGGAGAAGTATTCCACACAGTGACATTGGAACAAC
ATGAAAAACATGACATTGAAGAGTTTTGCTTCAGGGAAATCAAGAAAAAAATACACGACTTTGACTGTCA
GTGGAGAGATGATGAAAGAAATTGCAACAAAGTGACTACGGCCCCAAAAGAAAATCTTACTTGTAGGAGA
GACCAACGCGATAGAAGAGGTATAGGAAACAAGTCTATTAAACATCAGCTTGGATTAAGCTTTCTACCAC
ATCCCCATGAACTGCAGCAGTTTCAAGCTGAAGGGAAAATTTATGAATGTAACCATGTTGAGAAGTCTGT
CAACCATGGTTCCTCAGTTTCACCACCCCAAATAATTTCTTCTACCATCAAAACCCATGTTTCTAATAAA
TATGGGACTGATTTCATCTGTTCTTCATTACTCACACAAGAACAGAAATCATGCATTAGGGAAAAACCTT
ACAGATATATTGAGTGCGACAAAGCCTTGAATCATGGCTCACACATGACTGTACGTCAGGTAAGTCATTC
TGGAGAGAAAGGATATAAATGTGATCTGTGTGGCAAGGTCTTTAGTCAAAAATCAAACCTTGCGCGTCAT
TGGAGAGTTCATACTGGAGAGAAACCATACAAATGTAATGAATGTGACAGAAGTTTCAGTCGCAACTCAT
GCCTTGCACTACATCGGAGAGTTCACACTGGAGAGAAACCTTACAAATGTTATGAGTGTGACAAGGTCTT
CAGTCGAAATTCATGCCTTGCACTACATCAGAAAACTCATATTGGAGAGAAACCTTACACATGTAAAGAG
TGTGGCAAAGCCTTTAGTGTGAGGTCAACACTTACCAACCATCAGGTAATTCATAGTGGCAAGAAACCTT
ACAAATGCAATGAATGTGGCAAGGTGTTCAGTCAGACTTCAAGCCTTGCAACTCATCAGAGAATTCACAC
TGGGGAGAAACCATACAAGTGTAATGAATGTGGTAAAGTCTTCAGTCAGACTTCAAGCCTTGCAAGGCAT
TGGAGAATTCATACTGGAGAGAAACCTTACAAATGCAATGAATGTGGTAAGGTTTTCAGTTACAATTCAC
ACCTTGCGAGTCATCGGAGAGTTCATACTGGAGAGAAACCTTACAAGTGTAATGAGTGTGGGAAAGCCTT
TAGTGTGCATTCGAACTTAACTACCCATCAGGTCATCCATACTGGAGAGAAGCCTTACAAATGTAATCAA
TGTGGCAAAGGCTTCAGTGTGCATTCAAGCCTAACTACCCATCAGGTCATCCATACTGGAGAAAAACCTT
ACAAATGTAATGAGTGTGGCAAATCCTTTAGTGTGCGCCCAAACCTCACTAGACATCAGATAATCCATAC
TGGAAAGAAACCTTACAAATGTAGTGATTGTGGGAAGTCCTTTAGTGTGCGCCCAAACCTCTTCAGACAT
CAAATTATCCATACTAAGGAGAAACCTTATAAAAGAAATTAGTAATGAACTAGTCCGTAACTTGAAAGTA
TTTCGATTTCTTGGCTTTATATATCTTGTGGAAAGGACGAAGATCCCAGGACCTCATCGACAATACGCGT
TAAGTCGACAATCAACCTCTGGATTACAAAATTTGTGAAAGATTGACTGGTATTCTTAACTATGTTGCTC
CTTTTACGCTATGTGGATACGCTGCTTTAATGCCTTTGTATCATGCTATTGCTTCCCGTATGGCTTTCAT
TTTCTCCTCCTTGTATAAATCCTGGTTGCTGTCTCTTTATGAGGAGTTGTGGCCCGTTGTCAGGCAACGT
GGCGTGGTGTGCACTGTGTTTGCTGACGCAACCCCCACTGGTTGGGGCATTGCCACCACCTGTCAGCTCC
TTTCCGGGACTTTCGCTTTCCCCCTCCCTATTGCCACGGCGGAACTCATCGCCGCCTGCCTTGCCCGCTG
CTGGACAGGGGCTCGGCTGTTGGGCACTGACAATTCCGTGGTGTTGTCGGGGAAATCATCGTCCTTTCCT
TGGCTGCTCGCCTGTGTTGCCACCTGGATTCTGCGCGGGACGTCCTTCTGCTACGTCCCTTCGGCCCTCA
ATCCAGCGGACCTTCCTTCCCGCGGCCTGCTGCCGGCTCTGCGGCCTCTTCCGCGTCTTCGCCTTCGCCC
TCAGACGAGTCGGATCTCCCTTTGGGCCGCCTCCCCGCGTCGACTTTAAGACCAATGACTTACAAGGCAG
CTGTAGATCTTAGCCACTTTTTAAAAGAAAAGGGGGGACTGGAAGGGCTAATTCACTCCCAACGAAGACA
AGATCTGCTTTTTGCTTGTACTGGGTCTCTCTGGTTAGACCAGATCTGAGCCTGGGAGCTCTCTGGCTAA
CTAGGGAACCCACTGCTTAAGCCTCAATAAAGCTTGCCTTGAGTGCTTCAAGTAGTGTGTGCCCGTCTGT
TGTGTGACTCTGGTAACTAGAGATCCCTCAGACCCTTTTAGTCAGTGTGGAAAATCTCTAGCAGTACGTA
TAGTAGTTCATGTCATCTTATTATTCAGTATTTATAACTTGCAAAGAAATGAATATCAGAGAGTGAGAGG
AACTTGTTTATTGCAGCTTATAATGGTTACAAATAAAGCAATAGCATCACAAATTTCACAAATAAAGCAT
TTTTTTCACTGCATTCTAGTTGTGGTTTGTCCAAACTCATCAATGTATCTTATCATGTCTGGCTCTAGCT
ATCCCGCCCCTAACTCCGCCCATCCCGCCCCTAACTCCGCCCAGTTCCGCCCATTCTCCGCCCCATGGCT
GACTAATTTTTTTTATTTATGCAGAGGCCGAGGCCGCCTCGGCCTCTGAGCTATTCCAGAAGTAGTGAGG
AGGCTTTTTTGGAGGCCTAGGGACGTACCCAATTCGCCCTATAGTGAGTCGTATTACGCGCGCTCACTGG
CCGTCGTTTTACAACGTCGTGACTGGGAAAACCCTGGCGTTACCCAACTTAATCGCCTTGCAGCACATCC
CCCTTTCGCCAGCTGGCGTAATAGCGAAGAGGCCCGCACCGATCGCCCTTCCCAACAGTTGCGCAGCCTG
AATGGCGAATGGG
[124 nt withheld, positions 7364-7487]
C
[91 nt withheld, positions 7489-7579]
A
[49 nt withheld, positions 7581-7629]
CCTTTGACGTTGGAGTCCACGTTCTTT
[37 nt withheld, positions 7657-7693]
ACCCTATCTCGGTCTATTCTTTTGATTTATAAGGGATTTTGCCGATTTCGGCCTATTGGTTAAAAAATGA
GCTGATTTAACAAAAATTTAACGCGAATTTTAACAAAATATTAACGCTTACAATTTAGGTGGCACTTTTC
GGGGAAATGTGCGCGGAACCCCTATTTGTTTATTTTTCTAAATACATTCAAATATGTATCCGCTCATGAG
ACAATAACCCTGATAAATGCTTCAATAATATTGAAAAAGGAAGAGTATGAGTATTCAACATTTCCGTGTC
GCCCTTATTCCCTTTTTTGCGGCATTTTGCCTTCCTGTTTTTGCTCACCCAGAAACGCTGGTGAAAGTAA
AAGATGCTGAAGATCAGTTGGGTGCACGAGTGGGTTACATCGAACTGGATCTCAACAGCGGTAAGATCCT
TGAGAGTTTTCGCCCCGAAGAACGTTTTCCAATGATGAGCACTTTTAAAGTTCTGCTATGTGGCGCGGTA
TTATCCCGTATTGACGCCGGGCAAGAGCAACTCGGTCGCCGCATACACTATTCTCAGAATGACTTGGTTG
AGTACTCACCAGTCACAGAAAAGCATCTTACGGATGGCATGACAGTAAGAGAATTATGCAGTGCTGCCAT
AACCATGAGTGATAACACTGCGGCCAACTTACTTCTGACAACGATCGGAGGACCGAAGGAGCTAACCGCT
TTTTTGCACAACATGGGGGATCATGTAACTCGCCTTGATCGTTGGGAACCGGAGCTGAATGAAGCCATAC
CAAACGACGAGCGTGACACCACGATGCCTGTAGCAATGGCAACAACGTTGCGCAAACTATTAACTGGCGA
ACTACTTACTCTAGCTTCCCGGCAACAATTAATAGACTGGATGGAGGCGGATAAAGTTGCAGGACCACTT
CTGCGCTCGGCCCTTCCGGCTGGCTGGTTTATTGCTGATAAATCTGGAGCCGGTGAGCGTGGGTCTCGCG
GTATCATTGCAGCACTGGGGCCAGATGGTAAGCCCTCCCGTATCGTAGTTATCTACACGACGGGGAGTCA
GGCAACTATGGATGAACGAAATAGACAGATCGCTGAGATAGGTGCCTCACTGATTAAGCATTGGTAACTG
TCAGACCAAGTTTACTCATATATACTTTAGATTGATTTAAAACTTCATTTTTAATTTAAAAGGATCTAGG
TGAAGATCCTTTTTGATAATCTCATGACCAAAATCCCTTAACGTGAGTTTTCGTTCCACTGAGCGTCAGA
CCCCGTAGAAAAGATCAAAGGATCTTCTTGAGATCCTTTTTTTCTGCGCGTAATCTGCTGCTTGCAAACA
AAAAAACCACCGCTACCAGCGGTGGTTTGTTTGCCGGATCAAGAGCTACCAACTCTTTTTCCGAAGGTAA
CTGGCTTCAGCAGAGCGCAGATACCAAATACTGTTCTTCTAGTGTAGCCGTAGTTAGGCCACCACTTCAA
GAACTCTGTAGCACCGCCTACATACCTCGCTCTGCTAATCCTGTTACCAGTGGCTGCTGCCAGTGGCGAT
AAGTCGTGTCTTACCGGGTTGGACTCAAGACGATAGTTACCGGATAAGGCGCAGCGGTCGGGCTGAACGG
GGGGTTCGTGCACACAGCCCAGCTTGGAGCGAACGACCTACACCGAACTGAGATACCTACAGCGTGAGCT
ATGAGAAAGCGCCACGCTTCCCGAAGGGAGAAAGGCGGACAGGTATCCGGTAAGCGGCAGGGTCGGAACA
GGAGAGCGCACGAGGGAGCTTCCAGGGGGAAACGCCTGGTATCTTTATAGTCCTGTCGGGTTTCGCCACC
TCTGACTTGAGCGTCGATTTTTGTGATGCTCGTCAGGGGGGCGGAGCCTATGGAAAAACGCCAGCAACGC
GGCCTTTTTACGGTTCCTGGCCTTTTGCTGGCCTTTTGCTCACATGTTCTTTCCTGCGTTATCCCCTGAT
TCTGTGGATAACCGTATTACCGCCTTTGAGTGAGCTGATACCGCTCGCCGCAGCCGAACGACCGAGCGCA
GCGAGTCAGTGAGCGAGGAAGCGGAAGAGCGCCCAATACGCAAACCGCCTCTCCCCGCGCGTTGGCCGAT
TCATTAATGCAGCTGGCACGACAGGTTTCCCGACTGGAAAGCGGGCAGTGAGCGCAACGCAATTAATGTG
AGTTAGCTCACTCATTAGGCACCCCAGGCTTTACACTTTATGCTTCCGGCTCGTATGTTGTGTGGAATTG
TGAGCGGATAACAATTTCACACAGGAAACAGCTATGACCATGATTACGCCAAGCGCGCAATTAACCCTCA
CTAAAGGGAACAAAAGCTGGAGCTGCAAGC
