>Addgene plasmid #141959 | TFORF2184 | depositor partial sequence | sequence record 278014 | Insert
ACCGCCACCATGGATGGAGACGGGTTGACATTCAGGGACGTGGCCATCGAATTCTCTCAAGATGAGTGGA
AATGCCTGAACTCTACACAGAGGACTTTATACAGGGATGTGATGTTGGAGAACTACAGGAACCTGGTCTC
CCTGGATCTGTCTCGTAACTGTGTAATCAAGGAACTAGCACCACAACAGGAAGGTAACCCAGGAGAAGTA
TTCCACACAGTGACATTGGAACAACATGAAAAACATGACATTGAAGAGTTTTGCTTCAGGGAAATCAAGA
AAAAAATACACGACTTTGACTGTCAGTGGAGAGATGATGAAAGAAATTGCAACAAAGTGACTACGGCCCC
AAAAGAAAATCTTACTTGTAGGAGAGACCAACGCGATAGAAGAGGTATAGGAAACAAGTCTATTAAACAT
CAGCTTGGATTAAGCTTTCTACCACATCCCCATGAACTGCAGCAGTTTCAAGCTGAAGGGAAAATTTATG
AATGTAACCATGTTGAGAAGTCTGTCAACCATGGTTCCTCAGTTTCACCACCCCAAATAATTTCTTCTAC
CATCAAAACCCATGTTTCTAATAAATATGGGACTGATTTCATCTGTTCTTCATTACTCACACAAGAACAG
AAATCATGCATTAGGGAAAAACCTTACAGATATATTGAGTGCGACAAAGCCTTGAATCATGGCTCACACA
TGACTGTACGTCAGGTAAGTCATTCTGGAGAGAAAGGATATAAATGTGATCTGTGTGGCAAGGTCTTTAG
TCAAAAATCAAACCTTGCGCGTCATTGGAGAGTTCATACTGGAGAGAAACCATACAAATGTAATGAATGT
GACAGAAGTTTCAGTCGCAACTCATGCCTTGCACTACATCGGAGAGTTCACACTGGAGAGAAACCTTACA
AATGTTATGAGTGTGACAAGGTCTTCAGTCGAAATTCATGCCTTGCACTACATCAGAAAACTCATATTGG
AGAGAAACCTTACACATGTAAAGAGTGTGGCAAAGCCTTTAGTGTGAGGTCAACACTTACCAACCATCAG
GTAATTCATAGTGGCAAGAAACCTTACAAATGCAATGAATGTGGCAAGGTGTTCAGTCAGACTTCAAGCC
TTGCAACTCATCAGAGAATTCACACTGGGGAGAAACCATACAAGTGTAATGAATGTGGTAAAGTCTTCAG
TCAGACTTCAAGCCTTGCAAGGCATTGGAGAATTCATACTGGAGAGAAACCTTACAAATGCAATGAATGT
GGTAAGGTTTTCAGTTACAATTCACACCTTGCGAGTCATCGGAGAGTTCATACTGGAGAGAAACCTTACA
AGTGTAATGAGTGTGGGAAAGCCTTTAGTGTGCATTCGAACTTAACTACCCATCAGGTCATCCATACTGG
AGAGAAGCCTTACAAATGTAATCAATGTGGCAAAGGCTTCAGTGTGCATTCAAGCCTAACTACCCATCAG
GTCATCCATACTGGAGAAAAACCTTACAAATGTAATGAGTGTGGCAAATCCTTTAGTGTGCGCCCAAACC
TCACTAGACATCAGATAATCCATACTGGAAAGAAACCTTACAAATGTAGTGATTGTGGGAAGTCCTTTAG
TGTGCGCCCAAACCTCTTCAGACATCAAATTATCCATACTAAGGAGAAACCTTATAAAAGAAATTAGTAA
TGAACTAGTCCGTAACTTGAAAGTATTTCGATTTCTTGGCTTTATATATCTTGTGGAAAGGACGAAGATC
CCAGGACCTCATCGACAAT
