>Addgene plasmid #141959 | TFORF2184 | depositor partial sequence | sequence record 278015 | Barcode
AGATCCCAGGACCTCATCGACAAT
